>Addgene plasmid #185205 | pST_A8E631_DrHD_b03_dom1 (pBS0678) | addgene full sequence | sequence record 366835 | Addgene NGS Result
AAAGTGCCACCTGACGTCGACGGATCGGGAGATCTCCCGATCCCCTATGGTGCACTCTCAGTACAATCTG
CTCTGATGCCGCATAGTTAAGCCAGTATCTGCTCCCTGCTTGTGTGTTGGAGGTCGCTGAGTAGTGCGCG
AGCAAAATTTAAGCTACAACAAGGCAAGGCTTGACCGACAATTGCATGAAGAATCTGCTTAGGGTTAGGC
GTTTTGCGCTGCTTCGCGATGTACGGGCCAGATATACGCGTTGACATTGATTATTGACTAGTTATTAATA
GTAATCAATTACGGGGTCATTAGTTCATAGCCCATATATGGAGTTCCGCGTTACATAACTTACGGTAAAT
GGCCCGCCTGGCTGACCGCCCAACGACCCCCGCCCATTGACGTCAATAATGACGTATGTTCCCATAGTAA
CGCCAATAGGGACTTTCCATTGACGTCAATGGGTGGAGTATTTACGGTAAACTGCCCACTTGGCAGTACA
TCAAGTGTATCATATGCCAAGTACGCCCCCTATTGACGTCAATGACGGTAAATGGCCCGCCTGGCATTAT
GCCCAGTACATGACCTTATGGGACTTTCCTACTTGGCAGTACATCTACGTATTAGTCATCGCTATTACCA
TGGTGATGCGGTTTTGGCAGTACATCAATGGGCGTGGATAGCGGTTTGACTCACGGGGATTTCCAAGTCT
CCACCCCATTGACGTCAATGGGAGTTTGTTTTGGCACCAAAATCAACGGGACTTTCCAAAATGTCGTAAC
AACTCCGCCCCATTGACGCAAATGGGCGGTAGGCGTGTACGGTGGGAGGTCTATATAAGCAGAGCTCTCT
GGCTAACTAGAGAACCCACTGCTTACTGGCTTATCGAAATTAATACGACTCACTATAGGGAGACCCAAGC
TGGCTAGCCACCATGGGCGTGACCGGAGCTATGTCCATGGCTAAGGGCTGATGAATTGCCAATTGAAATT
TGACGGCCTATGTCACTGAAACTATCCAAACACCCCATGTCGATACTGAACGTATCGACGCATACCTCCT
TCCTTGAAAACGCACAATCATACAACTGGGCACATAATGCGTACGCCCATCTAGTACACCCATCTCTGTA
GGTCCAGTTCAAGAGCTGGAAGAGCACCCTCCACTTAGACGTGCCGTAAGATAGAGGTTAGTGAGAATAG
CCATCCAATATGAGCGTTGATAGCTAGACGAGGATAAGGCAGTGATAGAAGGGGCACCAAGCTTCATTCG
CACCCGCTGATCAGCCTCGACTGTGCCTTCTAGTTGCCAGCCATCTGTTGTTTGCCCCTCCCCCGTGCCT
TCCTTGACCCTGGAAGGTGCCACTCCCACTGTCCTTTCCTAATAAAATGAGGAAATTGCATCGCATTGTC
TGAGTAGGTGTCATTCTATTCTGGGGGGTGGGGTGGGGCAGGACAGCAAGGGGGAGGATTGGGAAGACAA
TAGCAGGCATGCTGGGGATGCGGTGGGCTCTATGGCTTCTGAGGCGGAAAGAACCAGCTGGGGCTCTAGG
GGGTATCCCC
[124 nt withheld, positions 1551-1674]
C
[91 nt withheld, positions 1676-1766]
A
[49 nt withheld, positions 1768-1816]
CCTTTGACGTTGGAGTCCACGTTCTTT
[37 nt withheld, positions 1844-1880]
ACCCTATCTCGGTCTATTCTTTTGATTTATAAGGGATTTTGCCGATTTCGGCCTATTGGTTAAAAAATGA
GCTGATTTAACAAAAATTTAACGCGAATTAATTCTGTGGAATGTGTGTCAGTTAGGGTGTGGAAAGTCCC
CAGGCTCCCCAGCAGGCAGAAGTATGCAAAGCATGCATCTCAATTAGTCAGCAACCAGGTGTGGAAAGTC
CCCAGGCTCCCCAGCAGGCAGAAGTATGCAAAGCATGCATCTCAATTAGTCAGCAACCATAGTCCCGCCC
CTAACTCCGCCCATCCCGCCCCTAACTCCGCCCAGTTCCGCCCATTCTCCGCCCCATGGCTGACTAATTT
TTTTTATTTATGCAGAGGCCGAGGCCGCCTCTGCCTCTGAGCTATTCCAGAAGTAGTGAGGAGGCTTTTT
TGGAGGCCTAGGCTTTTGCAAAAAGCTCCCGGGAGCTTGTATATCCATTTTCGGATCTGATCAGCACGTG
TTGACAATTAATCATCGGCATAGTATATCGGCATAGTATAATACGACAAGGTGAGGAACTAAACCATGGC
CAAGTTGACCAGTGCCGTTCCGGTGCTCACCGCGCGCGACGTCGCCGGAGCGGTCGAGTTCTGGACCGAC
CGGCTCGGGTTCTCCCGGGACTTCGTGGAGGACGACTTCGCCGGTGTGGTCCGGGACGACGTGACCCTGT
TCATCAGCGCGGTCCAGGACCAGGTGGTGCCGGACAACACCCTGGCCTGGGTGTGGGTGCGCGGCCTGGA
CGAGCTGTACGCCGAGTGGTCGGAGGTCGTGTCCACGAACTTCCGGGACGCCTCCGGGCCGGCCATGACC
GAGATCGGCGAGCAGCCGTGGGGGCGGGAGTTCGCCCTGCGCGACCCGGCCGGCAACTGCGTGCACTTCG
TGGCCGAGGAGCAGGACTGACACGTGCTACGAGATTTCGATTCCACCGCCGCCTTCTATGAAAGGTTGGG
CTTCGGAATCGTTTTCCGGGACGCCGGCTGGATGATCCTCCAGCGCGGGGATCTCATGCTGGAGTTCTTC
GCCCACCCCAACTTGTTTATTGCAGCTTATAATGGTTACAAATAAAGCAATAGCATCACAAATTTCACAA
ATAAAGCATTTTTTTCACTGCATTCTAGTTGTGGTTTGTCCAAACTCATCAATGTATCTTATCATGTCTG
TATACCGTCGACCTCTAGCTAGAGCTTGGCGTAATCATGGTCATAGCTGTTTCCTGTGTGAAATTGTTAT
CCGCTCACAATTCCACACAACATACGAGCCGGAAGCATAAAGTGTAAAGCCTGGGGTGCCTAATGAGTGA
GCTAACTTACATTAATTGCGTTGCGCTCACTGCCCGCTTTCCAGTCGGGAAACCTGTCGTGCCAGCTGCA
TTAATGAATCGGCCAACGCGCGGGGAGAGGCGGTTTGCGTATTGGGCGCTCTTCCGCTTCCTCGCTCACT
GACTCGCTGCGCTCGGTCGTTCGGCTGCGGCGAGCGGTATCAGCTCACTCAAAGGCGGTAATACGGTTAT
CCACAGAATCAGGGGATAACGCAGGAAAGAACATGTGAGCAAAAGGCCAGCAAAAGGCCAGGAACCGTAA
AAAGGCCGCGTTGCTGGCGTTTTTCCATAGGCTCCGCCCCCCTGACGAGCATCACAAAAATCGACGCTCA
AGTCAGAGGTGGCGAAACCCGACAGGACTATAAAGATACCAGGCGTTTCCCCCTGGAAGCTCCCTCGTGC
GCTCTCCTGTTCCGACCCTGCCGCTTACCGGATACCTGTCCGCCTTTCTCCCTTCGGGAAGCGTGGCGCT
TTCTCATAGCTCACGCTGTAGGTATCTCAGTTCGGTGTAGGTCGTTCGCTCCAAGCTGGGCTGTGTGCAC
GAACCCCCCGTTCAGCCCGACCGCTGCGCCTTATCCGGTAACTATCGTCTTGAGTCCAACCCGGTAAGAC
ACGACTTATCGCCACTGGCAGCAGCCACTGGTAACAGGATTAGCAGAGCGAGGTATGTAGGCGGTGCTAC
AGAGTTCTTGAAGTGGTGGCCTAACTACGGCTACACTAGAAGAACAGTATTTGGTATCTGCGCTCTGCTG
AAGCCAGTTACCTTCGGAAAAAGAGTTGGTAGCTCTTGATCCGGCAAACAAACCACCGCTGGTAGCGGTG
GTTTTTTTGTTTGCAAGCAGCAGATTACGCGCAGAAAAAAAGGATCTCAAGAAGATCCTTTGATCTTTTC
TACGGGGTCTGACGCTCAGTGGAACGAAAACTCACGTTAAGGGATTTTGGTCATGAGATTATCAAAAAGG
ATCTTCACCTAGATCCTTTTAAATTAAAAATGAAGTTTTAAATCAATCTAAAGTATATATGAGTAAACTT
GGTCTGACAGTTACCAATGCTTAATCAGTGAGGCACCTATCTCAGCGATCTGTCTATTTCGTTCATCCAT
AGTTGCCTGACTCCCCGTCGTGTAGATAACTACGATACGGGAGGGCTTACCATCTGGCCCCAGTGCTGCA
ATGATACCGCGAGACCCACGCTCACCGGCTCCAGATTTATCAGCAATAAACCAGCCAGCCGGAAGGGCCG
AGCGCAGAAGTGGTCCTGCAACTTTATCCGCCTCCATCCAGTCTATTAATTGTTGCCGGGAAGCTAGAGT
AAGTAGTTCGCCAGTTAATAGTTTGCGCAACGTTGTTGCCATTGCTACAGGCATCGTGGTGTCACGCTCG
TCGTTTGGTATGGCTTCATTCAGCTCCGGTTCCCAACGATCAAGGCGAGTTACATGATCCCCCATGTTGT
GCAAAAAAGCGGTTAGCTCCTTCGGTCCTCCGATCGTTGTCAGAAGTAAGTTGGCCGCAGTGTTATCACT
CATGGTTATGGCAGCACTGCATAATTCTCTTACTGTCATGCCATCCGTAAGATGCTTTTCTGTGACTGGT
GAGTACTCAACCAAGTCATTCTGAGAATAGTGTATGCGGCGACCGAGTTGCTCTTGCCCGGCGTCAATAC
GGGATAATACCGCGCCACATAGCAGAACTTTAAAAGTGCTCATCATTGGAAAACGTTCTTCGGGGCGAAA
ACTCTCAAGGATCTTACCGCTGTTGAGATCCAGTTCGATGTAACCCACTCGTGCACCCAACTGATCTTCA
GCATCTTTTACTTTCACCAGCGTTTCTGGGTGAGCAAAAACAGGAAGGCAAAATGCCGCAAAAAAGGGAA
TAAGGGCGACACGGAAATGTTGAATACTCATACTCTTCCTTTTTCAATATTATTGAAGCATTTATCAGGG
TTATTGTCTCATGAGCGGATACATATTTGAATGTATTTAGAAAAATAAACAAATAGGGGTTCCGCGCACA
TTTCCCCGA
Features (pLannotate 1.2.2; 20 found; start..end, strand, type, name):
     46..98      -  misc_feature   bom (fragment): basis of mobility region from pBR322
    253..632     +  enhancer       CMV enhancer: human cytomegalovirus immediate early enhancer
    633..836     +  promoter       CMV promoter: human cytomegalovirus (CMV) immediate early promoter
    832..865     +  LTR            5' LTR (truncated) (fragment): truncated 5' long terminal repeat (LTR) from HIV-1
    881..899     +  promoter       T7 promoter: promoter for bacteriophage T7 RNA polymerase
   1281..1505    +  polyA_signal   bGH poly(A) signal: bovine growth hormone polyadenylation signal
   1509..1530    +  promoter       SV40 promoter (fragment): SV40 enhancer and early promoter
   1551..1979    +  rep_origin     f1 ori (sequence partly withheld): f1 bacteriophage origin of replication; arrow indicates direction of (+) strand synthesis
   1993..2322    +  promoter       SV40 promoter: SV40 enhancer and early promoter
   2370..2417    +  promoter       EM7 promoter: synthetic bacterial promoter&nbsp
   2436..2810    +  CDS            BleoR: antibiotic-binding protein; Sh ble from Streptoalloteichus hindustanus; confers resistance to bleomycin, phleomycin, and Zeocin™
   2820..2945    +  CDS            ble (fragment): BLE_KLEPN - Experimental evidence at protein level: Swiss-Prot protein existence level 1. Binding protein with a strong affinity to the bleomycin family of antibiotics. Binds to CL990; an antimitotic-antibiotic compound. From Klebsiella pneumoniae.
   2940..3061    +  polyA_signal   SV40 poly(A) signal: SV40 polyadenylation signal
   3134..3150    -  protein_bind   lac operator: The lac repressor binds to the lac operator to inhibit transcription in E. coli. This inhibition can be relieved by adding lactose or isopropyl-β-D-thiogalactopyranoside (IPTG). lac repressor encoded by lacI
   3158..3188    -  promoter       lac promoter: promoter for the E. coli lac operon
   3203..3224    -  protein_bind   CAP binding site: CAP binding activates transcription in the presence of cAMP. E. coli catabolite activator protein
   3237..3329    -  CDS            lacI (fragment): lac repressor; lacI; The lac repressor binds to the lac operator to inhibit transcription in E. coli. This inhibition can be relieved by adding lactose or isopropyl-β-D-thiogalactopyranoside (IPTG).
   3512..4100    -  rep_origin     ori: high-copy-number ColE1/pMB1/pBR322/pUC origin of replication
   4271..5131    -  CDS            AmpR: β-lactamase; bla; confers resistance to ampicillin, carbenicillin, and related antibiotics
   5132..5236    -  promoter       AmpR promoter: bla
