[The description below was written by a language model from this plasmid's Addgene catalogue record and pLannotate feature annotations shown in this document.]
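Description:
pST_A8E631_DrHD_b03_dom1 (pBS0678) is a 5.2 kb mammalian expression plasmid built on a backbone recorded as YK 02, carrying a 339 bp insert from Deinococcus radiodurans that encodes the protein domain A8E631_DrHD_b03_dom1. The insert was introduced by Gibson cloning. The feature table does not annotate the coding sequence itself, but there is an unannotated gap of suitable size between the T7 promoter and the bovine growth hormone polyadenylation signal. That position would place the insert under the human cytomegalovirus immediate-early enhancer and promoter for strong constitutive transcription in mammalian cells, with the bGH signal providing 3' end processing. The T7 promoter upstream would also permit in vitro transcription. No epitope tags, signal peptides or reporters are annotated, so the record does not show whether the protein is fused to anything.

In E. coli the plasmid is maintained at high copy through a ColE1/pUC-type origin and selected with ampicillin via the β-lactamase gene and its own promoter. An f1 origin is also present, which allows single-stranded DNA production. A second selection cassette places the Sh ble bleomycin/Zeocin resistance gene behind tandem SV40 early and EM7 promoters, followed by an SV40 polyadenylation signal, so the marker can function in both mammalian cells and bacteria. Short annotated fragments (a truncated HIV-1 LTR, lac promoter/operator, lacI, bom) appear to be backbone remnants or chance sequence matches rather than functional modules.

The construct belongs to a screen of natural and designed proteins inspired by extremotolerant organisms, tested for condensate formation and attenuation of apoptosis in human cells. This domain was among the poorest performers in the apoptosis assay and induced apoptosis rather than suppressing it. The depositor names pSecTag2 B as the negative control for the assay.
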