Addgene plasmid #185205: pST_A8E631_DrHD_b03_dom1 (pBS0678)
Purpose: For the mammalian expression of the Deinococcus radiodurans protein A8E631_DrHD_b03_dom1. This is one of the bottom performing targets in our apoptosis assay (it induced apoptosis).
Depositing lab: Pamela Silver. Depositing organization: Harvard Medical School. Publication: Natural and Designed Proteins Inspired by Extremotolerant Organisms Can Form Condensates and Attenuate Apoptosis in Human Cells. Veling MT, Nguyen DT, Thadani NN, Oster ME, Rollins NJ, Brock KP, Bethel NP, Lim S, Baker D, Way JC, Marks DS, Chang RL, Silver PA. ACS Synth Biol. 2022 Mar 18;11(3):1292-1302. doi: 10.1021/acssynbio.1c00572. Epub 2022 Feb 18. PubMed 35176859.
Backbone
  Vector backbone: YK 02
  Vector type: Mammalian Expression
Growth in bacteria
  Bacterial resistance: Ampicillin, 100 μg/mL
  Growth temperature: 37°C
  Growth strain: DH5alpha
  Copy number: High Copy
Gene/Insert
  Gene/Insert name: A8E631_DrHD_b03_dom1
  Species: D. radiodurans
  Insert size (bp): 339
  Cloning method: Gibson Cloning
Terms and licenses: Academic/Nonprofit Terms; Industry Terms: Not Available to Industry
Depositor comments: This is one of the bottom performing targets in our apoptosis assay (it induced apoptosis). See supplemental table 2 in our paper to see its performance in our assay. The negative control for this assay is pSecTag2 B which can be obtained from Thermo here https://www.thermofisher.com/order/catalog/product/V90020
How to cite: pST_A8E631_DrHD_b03_dom1 (pBS0678) was a gift from Pamela Silver (Addgene plasmid # 185205 ; http://n2t.net/addgene:185205 ; RRID:Addgene_185205)
